>Addgene plasmid #75709 | CDK20 gRNA (BRDN0001147842) | addgene full sequence | sequence record 184412 | Addgene Assembled Sequence
CCCGGGTGCAAAGATGGATAAAGTTTTAAACAGAGAGGAATCTTTGCAGCTAATGGACCTTCTAGGTCTT
GAAAGGAGTGGGAATTGGCTCCGGTGCCCGTCAGTGGGCAGAGCGCACATCGCCCACAGTCCCCGAGAAG
TTGGGGGGAGGGGTCGGCAATTGATCCGGTGCCTAGAGAAGGTGGCGCGGGGTAAACTGGGAAAGTGATG
TCGTGTACTGGCTCCGCCTTTTTCCCGAGGGTGGGGGAGAACCGTATATAAGTGCAGTAGTCGCCGTGAA
CGTTCTTTTTCGCAACGGGTTTGCCGCCAGAACACAGGTAAGTGCCGTGTGTGGTTCCCGCGGGCCTGGC
CTCTTTACGGGTTATGGCCCTTGCGTGCCTTGAATTACTTCCACCTGGCTGCAGTACGTGATTCTTGATC
CCGAGCTTCGGGTTGGAAGTGGGTGGGAGAGTTCGAGGCCTTGCGCTTAAGGAGCCCCTTCGCCTCGTGC
TTGAGTTGAGGCCTGGCCTGGGCGCTGGGGCCGCCGCGTGCGAATCTGGTGGCACCTTCGCGCCTGTCTC
GCTGCTTTCGATAAGTCTCTAGCCATTTAAAATTTTTGATGACCTGCTGCGACGCTTTTTTTCTGGCAAG
ATAGTCTTGTAAATGCGGGCCAAGATCTGCACACTGGTATTTCGGTTTTTGGGGCCGCGGGCGGCGACGG
GGCCCGTGCGTCCCAGCGCACATGTTCGGCGAGGCGGGGCCTGCGAGCGCGGCCACCGAGAATCGGACGG
GGGTAGTCTCAAGCTGGCCGGCCTGCTCTGGTGCCTGGCCTCGCGCCGCCGTGTATCGCCCCGCCCTGGG
CGGCAAGGCTGGCCCGGTCGGCACCAGTTGCGTGAGCGGAAAGATGGCCGCTTCCCGGCCCTGCTGCAGG
GAGCTCAAAATGGAGGACGCGGCGCTCGGGAGAGCGGGCGGGTGAGTCACCCACACAAAGGAAAAGGGCC
TTTCCGTCCTCAGCCGTCGCTTCATGTGACTCCACGGAGTACCGGGCGCCGTCCAGGCACCTCGATTAGT
TCTCGAGCTTTTGGAGTACGTCGTCTTTAGGTTGGGGGGAGGGGTTTTATGCGATGGAGTTTCCCCACAC
TGAGTGGGTGGAGACTGAAGTTAGGCCAGCTTGGCACTTGATGTAATTCTCCTTGGAATTTGCCCTTTTT
GAGTTTGGATCTTGGTTCATTCTCAAGCCTCAGACAGTGGTTCAAAGTTTTTTTCTTCCATTTCAGGTGT
CGTGACGTACGGCCACCATGACCGAGTACAAGCCCACGGTGCGCCTCGCCACCCGCGACGACGTCCCCAG
GGCCGTACGCACCCTCGCCGCCGCGTTCGCCGACTACCCCGCCACGCGCCACACCGTCGATCCGGACCGC
CACATCGAGCGGGTCACCGAGCTGCAAGAACTCTTCCTCACGCGCGTCGGGCTCGACATCGGCAAGGTGT
GGGTCGCGGACGACGGCGCCGCCGTGGCGGTCTGGACCACGCCGGAGAGCGTCGAAGCGGGGGCGGTGTT
CGCCGAGATCGGCCCGCGCATGGCCGAGTTGAGCGGTTCCCGGCTGGCCGCGCAGCAACAGATGGAAGGC
CTCCTGGCGCCGCACCGGCCCAAGGAGCCCGCGTGGTTCCTGGCCACCGTCGGAGTCTCGCCCGACCACC
AGGGCAAGGGTCTGGGCAGCGCCGTCGTGCTCCCCGGAGTGGAGGCGGCCGAGCGCGCCGGGGTGCCCGC
CTTCCTGGAGACCTCCGCGCCCCGCAACCTCCCCTTCTACGAGCGGCTCGGCTTCACCGTCACCGCCGAC
GTCGAGGTGCCCGAAGGACCGCGCACCTGGTGCATGACCCGCAAGCCCGGTGCCTGAACGCGTTAAGTCG
ACAATCAACCTCTGGATTACAAAATTTGTGAAAGATTGACTGGTATTCTTAACTATGTTGCTCCTTTTAC
GCTATGTGGATACGCTGCTTTAATGCCTTTGTATCATGCTATTGCTTCCCGTATGGCTTTCATTTTCTCC
TCCTTGTATAAATCCTGGTTGCTGTCTCTTTATGAGGAGTTGTGGCCCGTTGTCAGGCAACGTGGCGTGG
TGTGCACTGTGTTTGCTGACGCAACCCCCACTGGTTGGGGCATTGCCACCACCTGTCAGCTCCTTTCCGG
GACTTTCGCTTTCCCCCTCCCTATTGCCACGGCGGAACTCATCGCCGCCTGCCTTGCCCGCTGCTGGACA
GGGGCTCGGCTGTTGGGCACTGACAATTCCGTGGTGTTGTCGGGGAAATCATCGTCCTTTCCTTGGCTGC
TCGCCTGTGTTGCCACCTGGATTCTGCGCGGGACGTCCTTCTGCTACGTCCCTTCGGCCCTCAATCCAGC
GGACCTTCCTTCCCGCGGCCTGCTGCCGGCTCTGCGGCCTCTTCCGCGTCTTCGCCTTCGCCCTCAGACG
AGTCGGATCTCCCTTTGGGCCGCCTCCCCGCGTCGACTTTAAGACCAATGACTTACAAGGCAGCTGTAGA
TCTTAGCCACTTTTTAAAAGAAAAGGGGGGACTGGAAGGGCTAATTCACTCCCAACGAAGACAAGATCTG
CTTTTTGCTTGTACTGGGTCTCTCTGGTTAGACCAGATCTGAGCCTGGGAGCTCTCTGGCTAACTAGGGA
ACCCACTGCTTAAGCCTCAATAAAGCTTGCCTTGAGTGCTTCAAGTAGTGTGTGCCCGTCTGTTGTGTGA
CTCTGGTAACTAGAGATCCCTCAGACCCTTTTAGTCAGTGTGGAAAATCTCTAGCAGTACGTATAGTAGT
TCATGTCATCTTATTATTCAGTATTTATAACTTGCAAAGAAATGAATATCAGAGAGTGAGAGGAACTTGT
TTATTGCAGCTTATAATGGTTACAAATAAAGCAATAGCATCACAAATTTCACAAATAAAGCATTTTTTTC
ACTGCATTCTAGTTGTGGTTTGTCCAAACTCATCAATGTATCTTATCATGTCTGGCTCTAGCTATCCCGC
CCCTAACTCCGCCCATCCCGCCCCTAACTCCGCCCAGTTCCGCCCATTCTCCGCCCCATGGCTGACTAAT
TTTTTTTATTTATGCAGAGGCCGAGGCCGCCTCGGCCTCTGAGCTATTCCAGAAGTAGTGAGGAGGCTTT
TTTGGAGGCCTAGGGACGTACCCAATTCGCCCTATAGTGAGTCGTATTACGCGCGCTCACTGGCCGTCGT
TTTACAACGTCGTGACTGGGAAAACCCTGGCGTTACCCAACTTAATCGCCTTGCAGCACATCCCCCTTTC
GCCAGCTGGCGTAATAGCGAAGAGGCCCGCACCGATCGCCCTTCCCAACAGTTGCGCAGCCTGAATGGCG
AATGGG
[124 nt withheld, positions 3367-3490]
C
[91 nt withheld, positions 3492-3582]
A
[49 nt withheld, positions 3584-3632]
CCTTTGACGTTGGAGTCCACGTTCTTT
[37 nt withheld, positions 3660-3696]
ACCCTATCTCGGTCTATTCTTTTGATTTATAAGGGATTTTGCCGATTTCGGCCTATTGGTTAAAAAATGA
GCTGATTTAACAAAAATTTAACGCGAATTTTAACAAAATATTAACGCTTACAATTTAGGTGGCACTTTTC
GGGGAAATGTGCGCGGAACCCCTATTTGTTTATTTTTCTAAATACATTCAAATATGTATCCGCTCATGAG
ACAATAACCCTGATAAATGCTTCAATAATATTGAAAAAGGAAGAGTATGAGTATTCAACATTTCCGTGTC
GCCCTTATTCCCTTTTTTGCGGCATTTTGCCTTCCTGTTTTTGCTCACCCAGAAACGCTGGTGAAAGTAA
AAGATGCTGAAGATCAGTTGGGTGCACGAGTGGGTTACATCGAACTGGATCTCAACAGCGGTAAGATCCT
TGAGAGTTTTCGCCCCGAAGAACGTTTTCCAATGATGAGCACTTTTAAAGTTCTGCTATGTGGCGCGGTA
TTATCCCGTATTGACGCCGGGCAAGAGCAACTCGGTCGCCGCATACACTATTCTCAGAATGACTTGGTTG
AGTACTCACCAGTCACAGAAAAGCATCTTACGGATGGCATGACAGTAAGAGAATTATGCAGTGCTGCCAT
AACCATGAGTGATAACACTGCGGCCAACTTACTTCTGACAACGATCGGAGGACCGAAGGAGCTAACCGCT
TTTTTGCACAACATGGGGGATCATGTAACTCGCCTTGATCGTTGGGAACCGGAGCTGAATGAAGCCATAC
CAAACGACGAGCGTGACACCACGATGCCTGTAGCAATGGCAACAACGTTGCGCAAACTATTAACTGGCGA
ACTACTTACTCTAGCTTCCCGGCAACAATTAATAGACTGGATGGAGGCGGATAAAGTTGCAGGACCACTT
CTGCGCTCGGCCCTTCCGGCTGGCTGGTTTATTGCTGATAAATCTGGAGCCGGTGAGCGTGGGTCTCGCG
GTATCATTGCAGCACTGGGGCCAGATGGTAAGCCCTCCCGTATCGTAGTTATCTACACGACGGGGAGTCA
GGCAACTATGGATGAACGAAATAGACAGATCGCTGAGATAGGTGCCTCACTGATTAAGCATTGGTAACTG
TCAGACCAAGTTTACTCATATATACTTTAGATTGATTTAAAACTTCATTTTTAATTTAAAAGGATCTAGG
TGAAGATCCTTTTTGATAATCTCATGACCAAAATCCCTTAACGTGAGTTTTCGTTCCACTGAGCGTCAGA
CCCCGTAGAAAAGATCAAAGGATCTTCTTGAGATCCTTTTTTTCTGCGCGTAATCTGCTGCTTGCAAACA
AAAAAACCACCGCTACCAGCGGTGGTTTGTTTGCCGGATCAAGAGCTACCAACTCTTTTTCCGAAGGTAA
CTGGCTTCAGCAGAGCGCAGATACCAAATACTGTTCTTCTAGTGTAGCCGTAGTTAGGCCACCACTTCAA
GAACTCTGTAGCACCGCCTACATACCTCGCTCTGCTAATCCTGTTACCAGTGGCTGCTGCCAGTGGCGAT
AAGTCGTGTCTTACCGGGTTGGACTCAAGACGATAGTTACCGGATAAGGCGCAGCGGTCGGGCTGAACGG
GGGGTTCGTGCACACAGCCCAGCTTGGAGCGAACGACCTACACCGAACTGAGATACCTACAGCGTGAGCT
ATGAGAAAGCGCCACGCTTCCCGAAGGGAGAAAGGCGGACAGGTATCCGGTAAGCGGCAGGGTCGGAACA
GGAGAGCGCACGAGGGAGCTTCCAGGGGGAAACGCCTGGTATCTTTATAGTCCTGTCGGGTTTCGCCACC
TCTGACTTGAGCGTCGATTTTTGTGATGCTCGTCAGGGGGGCGGAGCCTATGGAAAAACGCCAGCAACGC
GGCCTTTTTACGGTTCCTGGCCTTTTGCTGGCCTTTTGCTCACATGTTCTTTCCTGCGTTATCCCCTGAT
TCTGTGGATAACCGTATTACCGCCTTTGAGTGAGCTGATACCGCTCGCCGCAGCCGAACGACCGAGCGCA
GCGAGTCAGTGAGCGAGGAAGCGGAAGAGCGCCCAATACGCAAACCGCCTCTCCCCGCGCGTTGGCCGAT
TCATTAATGCAGCTGGCACGACAGGTTTCCCGACTGGAAAGCGGGCAGTGAGCGCAACGCAATTAATGTG
AGTTAGCTCACTCATTAGGCACCCCAGGCTTTACACTTTATGCTTCCGGCTCGTATGTTGTGTGGAATTG
TGAGCGGATAACAATTTCACACAGGAAACAGCTATGACCATGATTACGCCAAGCGCGCAATTAACCCTCA
CTAAAGGGAACAAAAGCTGGAGCTGCAAGCTTAATGTAGTCTTATGCAATACTCTTGTAGTCTTGCAACA
TGGTAACGATGAGTTAGCAACATGCCTTACAAGGAGAGAAAAAGCACCGTGCATGCCGATTGGTGGAAGT
AAGGTGGTACGATCGTGCCTTATTAGGAAGGCAACAGACGGGTCTGACATGGATTGGACGAACCACTGAA
TTGCCGCATTGCAGAGATATTGTATTTAAGTGCCTAGCTCGATACATAAACGGGTCTCTCTGGTTAGACC
AGATCTGAGCCTGGGAGCTCTCTGGCTAACTAGGGAACCCACTGCTTAAGCCTCAATAAAGCTTGCCTTG
AGTGCTTCAAGTAGTGTGTGCCCGTCTGTTGTGTGACTCTGGTAACTAGAGATCCCTCAGACCCTTTTAG
TCAGTGTGGAAAATCTCTAGCAGTGGCGCCCGAACAGGGACTTGAAAGCGAAAGGGAAACCAGAGGAGCT
CTCTCGACGCAGGACTCGGCTTGCTGAAGCGCGCACGGCAAGAGGCGAGGGGCGGCGACTGGTGAGTACG
CCAAAAATTTTGACTAGCGGAGGCTAGAAGGAGAGAGATGGGTGCGAGAGCGTCAGTATTAAGCGGGGGA
GAATTAGATCGCGATGGGAAAAAATTCGGTTAAGGCCAGGGGGAAAGAAAAAATATAAATTAAAACATAT
AGTATGGGCAAGCAGGGAGCTAGAACGATTCGCAGTTAATCCTGGCCTGTTAGAAACATCAGAAGGCTGT
AGACAAATACTGGGACAGCTACAACCATCCCTTCAGACAGGATCAGAAGAACTTAGATCATTATATAATA
CAGTAGCAACCCTCTATTGTGTGCATCAAAGGATAGAGATAAAAGACACCAAGGAAGCTTTAGACAAGAT
AGAGGAAGAGCAAAACAAAAGTAAGACCACCGCACAGCAAGCGGCCGCTGATCTTCAGACCTGGAGGAGG
AGATATGAGGGACAATTGGAGAAGTGAATTATATAAATATAAAGTAGTAAAAATTGAACCATTAGGAGTA
GCACCCACCAAGGCAAAGAGAAGAGTGGTGCAGAGAGAAAAAAGAGCAGTGGGAATAGGAGCTTTGTTCC
TTGGGTTCTTGGGAGCAGCAGGAAGCACTATGGGCGCAGCGTCAATGACGCTGACGGTACAGGCCAGACA
ATTATTGTCTGGTATAGTGCAGCAGCAGAACAATTTGCTGAGGGCTATTGAGGCGCAACAGCATCTGTTG
CAACTCACAGTCTGGGGCATCAAGCAGCTCCAGGCAAGAATCCTGGCTGTGGAAAGATACCTAAAGGATC
AACAGCTCCTGGGGATTTGGGGTTGCTCTGGAAAACTCATTTGCACCACTGCTGTGCCTTGGAATGCTAG
TTGGAGTAATAAATCTCTGGAACAGATTTGGAATCACACGACCTGGATGGAGTGGGACAGAGAAATTAAC
AATTACACAAGCTTAATACACTCCTTAATTGAAGAATCGCAAAACCAGCAAGAAAAGAATGAACAAGAAT
TATTGGAATTAGATAAATGGGCAAGTTTGTGGAATTGGTTTAACATAACAAATTGGCTGTGGTATATAAA
ATTATTCATAATGATAGTAGGAGGCTTGGTAGGTTTAAGAATAGTTTTTGCTGTACTTTCTATAGTGAAT
AGAGTTAGGCAGGGATATTCACCATTATCGTTTCAGACCCACCTCCCAACCCCGAGGGGACCCAGAGAGG
GCCTATTTCCCATGATTCCTTCATATTTGCATATACGATACAAGGCTGTTAGAGAGATAATTAGAATTAA
TTTGACTGTAAACACAAAGATATTAGTACAAAATACGTGACGTAGAAAGTAATAATTTCTTGGGTAGTTT
GCAGTTTTAAAATTATGTTTTAAAATGGACTATCATATGCTTACCGTAACTTGAAAGTATTTCGATTTCT
TGGCTTTATATATCTTGTGGAAAGGACGAAACACCGAGGTGGTGCGCCATGCCCAGGTTTTAGAGCTAGA
AATAGCAAGTTAAAATAAGGCTAGTCCGTTATCAACTTGAAAAAGTGGCACCGAGTCGGTGCTTTTTTAA
GCTTGGCGTAACTAGATCTTGAGACAAATGGCAGTATTCATCCACAATTTTAAAAGAAAAGGGGGGATTG
GGGGGTACAGTGCAGGGGAAAGAATAGTAGACATAATAGCAACAGACATACAAACTAAAGAATTACAAAA
ACAAATTACAAAAATTCAAAATTTTCGGGTTTATTACAGGGACAGCAGAGATCCACTTTGGCGCCGGCTC
GAGGGGG
Features (pLannotate 1.2.2; 29 found; start..end, strand, type, name):
     14..80      +  CDS            small t antigen (fragment): SV40 (simian virus 40) small t antigen
    106..317     +  promoter       EF-1α core promoter: core promoter for human elongation factor EF-1α
    318..1256    +  intron         EF-1α intron A: intron upstream of the start codon of human EF-1α
   1278..1877    +  CDS            PuroR (fragment): puromycin N-acetyltransferase; pac from Streptomyces; confers resistance to puromycin
   1893..2481    +  misc_feature   WPRE: woodchuck hepatitis virus posttranscriptional regulatory element
   2532..2551    +  misc_feature   cPPT/CTS (fragment): central polypurine tract and central termination sequence of HIV-1
   2553..2786    +  LTR            3' LTR (ΔU3): self-inactivating 3' long terminal repeat (LTR) from HIV-1
   2864..2985    +  polyA_signal   SV40 poly(A) signal: SV40 polyadenylation signal
   3025..3160    +  rep_origin     SV40 ori: SV40 origin of replication
   3181..3199    -  promoter       T7 promoter: promoter for bacteriophage T7 RNA polymerase
   3207..3362    +  CDS            lacZα (fragment): LacZα fragment of β-galactosidase; lacZ fragment
   3367..3795    +  rep_origin     f1 ori (sequence partly withheld): f1 bacteriophage origin of replication; arrow indicates direction of (+) strand synthesis
   3848..3952    +  promoter       AmpR promoter: bla
   3953..4813    +  CDS            AmpR: β-lactamase; bla; confers resistance to ampicillin, carbenicillin, and related antibiotics
   4984..5572    +  rep_origin     ori: high-copy-number ColE1/pMB1/pBR322/pUC origin of replication
   5755..5847    +  CDS            lacI (fragment): lac repressor; lacI; The lac repressor binds to the lac operator to inhibit transcription in E. coli. This inhibition can be relieved by adding lactose or isopropyl-β-D-thiogalactopyranoside (IPTG).
   5860..5881    +  protein_bind   CAP binding site: CAP binding activates transcription in the presence of cAMP. E. coli catabolite activator protein
   5896..5926    +  promoter       lac promoter: promoter for the E. coli lac operon
   5934..5950    +  protein_bind   lac operator: The lac repressor binds to the lac operator to inhibit transcription in E. coli. This inhibition can be relieved by adding lactose or isopropyl-β-D-thiogalactopyranoside (IPTG). lac repressor encoded by lacI
   5995..6013    +  promoter       T3 promoter: promoter for bacteriophage T3 RNA polymerase
   6041..6267    +  promoter       RSV promoter: Rous sarcoma virus enhancer/promoter
   6268..6448    +  LTR            5' LTR (truncated): truncated 5' long terminal repeat (LTR) from HIV-1
   6495..6620    +  misc_feature   HIV-1 Ψ: packaging signal of human immunodeficiency virus type 1
   6604..6967    +  CDS            HIV-1 gag (fragment): gag protein from human immunodeficiency virus 1; gag
   7113..7346    +  misc_feature   RRE: The Rev response element (RRE) of HIV-1 allows for Rev-dependent mRNA export from the nucleus to the cytoplasm.
   7723..7749    +  CDS            Rev (fragment): human immunodeficiency virus 1 (HIV-1) Rev protein; rev; enhances nuclear export of unspliced and incompletely spliced viral mRNAs
   7753..7993    +  promoter       U6 promoter: RNA polymerase III promoter for human U6 snRNA
   8023..8098    +  misc_RNA       gRNA scaffold: guide RNA scaffold for the Streptococcus pyogenes CRISPR/Cas9 system
   8154..8271    +  misc_feature   cPPT/CTS: central polypurine tract and central termination sequence of HIV-1
