[The description below was written by a language model from this plasmid's Addgene catalogue record and pLannotate feature annotations shown in this document.]
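Description:
CDK20 gRNA (BRDN0001147842) is a third-generation lentiviral CRISPR guide plasmid built on the lentiGuide-Puro backbone and designed to deliver a single guide RNA against human CDK20 (also known as CCRK, CDCH, P42 or PNQALRE). In bacteria it is maintained as a high-copy plasmid through a ColE1/pUC-type origin and selected with ampicillin via the β-lactamase gene. An f1 origin, an SV40 origin and residual lac and T7/T3 promoter elements are also carried over from the backbone.

The lentiviral transfer cassette begins with an RSV promoter fused to a truncated HIV-1 5' LTR, which makes genomic RNA production independent of Tat. This is followed by the Ψ packaging signal with a partial gag sequence and the Rev response element for Rev-dependent nuclear export. Within this unit, a human U6 RNA polymerase III promoter drives the CDK20-specific spacer joined to the Streptococcus pyogenes Cas9 guide scaffold. A cPPT/CTS element, which aids nuclear import of the viral genome, comes next. Downstream, the EF-1α core promoter with its intron A expresses puromycin N-acetyltransferase for selection of transduced mammalian cells, and a WPRE enhances transcript expression. The cassette ends in a self-inactivating ΔU3 3' LTR, followed by an SV40 polyadenylation signal.

The plasmid does not encode Cas9, so it must be used with a separate Cas9 vector or in cells that already express the nuclease. The guide was designed against several CDK20 transcript variants and belongs to a human kinome gRNA collection created alongside work on optimized sgRNA design. It is typically used for CDK20 knockout by lentiviral transduction.
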