Addgene plasmid #75709: CDK20 gRNA (BRDN0001147842)
Purpose: 3rd generation lentiviral gRNA plasmid targeting human CDK20
Depositing lab: John Doench & David Root. Depositing organization: Broad Institute. Publication: Optimized sgRNA design to maximize activity and minimize off-target effects of CRISPR-Cas9. Doench JG, Fusi N, Sullender M, Hegde M, Vaimberg EW, Donovan KF, Smith I, Tothova Z, Wilen C, Orchard R, Virgin HW, Listgarten J, Root DE. Nat Biotechnol. 2016 Jan 18. doi: 10.1038/nbt.3437. PubMed 26780180.
Backbone
  Vector backbone: lentiGuide-Puro
  Backbone manufacturer: Zhang Lab (Addgene plasmid # 52963)
  Vector type: Mammalian Expression, Lentiviral, CRISPR
  Selectable markers: Puromycin
Growth in bacteria
  Bacterial resistance: Ampicillin, 100 μg/mL
  Growth temperature: 37°C
  Growth strain: DH5alpha
  Copy number: High Copy
Gene/Insert
  Gene/Insert name: CDK20 (alt names: CDK20; NM_001039803.2)
  gRNA/shRNA sequence: AGGTGGTGCGCCATGCCCAG
  Species: H. sapiens (human)
  Entrez Gene: CDK20 (a.k.a. CCRK, CDCH, P42, PNQALRE)
  Promoter: hU6
  Cloning method: Unknown
  Sequencing primers: 5′ U6-F; 3′ pS2-R
Terms and licenses: Academic/Nonprofit Terms; Industry Terms: Not Available to Industry
Depositor comments: The gRNA was designed to target the following Genbank reference sequence(s): NM_001039803.2,NM_001170639.1,NM_001170640.1,NM_012119.4,NM_178432.3. Note that this plasmid does NOT contain Cas9. It should be used in conjunction with lentiCas9-Blast (Addgene #52962) or otherwise with cell lines already expressing Cas9. Browse the full kinome gRNA library at http://www.addgene.org/pooled-library/broadgpp-human-kinome/ or visit http://www.broadinstitute.org/rnai/public/ for detailed protocols and information.
How to cite: CDK20 gRNA (BRDN0001147842) was a gift from John Doench & David Root (Addgene plasmid # 75709 ; http://n2t.net/addgene:75709 ; RRID:Addgene_75709)
