>Addgene plasmid #75709 | CDK20 gRNA (BRDN0001147842) | depositor partial sequence | sequence record 143169 | Target Sequence
AGGTGGTGCGCCATGCCCAG
