>Addgene plasmid #75709 | CDK20 gRNA (BRDN0001147842) | addgene partial sequence | sequence record 184411 | hU6-F
TACGTGACGTAGAAAGTAATAATTTCTTGGGTAGTTTGCAGTTTTAAAATTATGTTTTAAAATGGACTAT
CATATGCTTACCGTAACTTGAAAGTATTTCGATTTCTTGGCTTTATATATCTTGTGGAAAGGACGAAACA
CCGAGGTGGTGCGCCATGCCCAGGTTTTAGAGCTAGAAATAGCAAGTTAAAATAAGGCTAGTCCGTTATC
AACTTGAAAAAGTGGCACCGAGTCGGTGCTTTTTTAAGCTTGGCGTAACTAGATCTTGAGACAAATGGCA
GTATTCATCCACAATTTTAAAAGAAAAGGGGGGATTGGGGGGTACAGTGCAGGGGAAAGAATAGTAGACA
TAATAGCAACAGACATACAAACTAAAGAATTACAAAAACAAATTACAAAAATTCAAAATTTTCGGGTTTA
TTACAGGGACAGCAGAGATCCACTTTGGCGCCGGCTCGAGGGGGCCCGGGTGCAAAGATGGATAAAGTTT
TAAACAGAGAGGAATCTTTGCAGCTAATGGACCTTCTAGGTCTTGAAAGGAGTGGGAATTGGCTCCGGTG
CCCGTCAGTG
